>Addgene plasmid #12368 | pBD-0030 | addgene partial sequence | sequence record 18896 | VCP-2 5'-aaacgggagcttcaggagtt-3'
GGGGAAATCAGACAATTCCTCAAATTTGGCATGACTCCCTCCAAAGGTGTTCTTTTCTATGGACCTCCTG
GCTGTGGGAAAACCTTACTGGCTAAAGCCATTGCTAATGAATGCCAGGCCAACTTCATCTCCATCAAGGG
TCCTGAGCTGCTTACCATGTGGTTTGGGGAATCTGAGGCCAATGTCCGGGAAATTTTTGACAAGGCACGG
CAAGCTGCCCCCTGTGTACTCTTCTTTGATGAGTTAGATTCAATTGCCAAGGCTCGTGGTGGTAATATTG
GAGATGGTGGTGGAGCTGCTGACCGAGTCATCAATCAGATCTTGACAGAAATGGATGGCATGTCTACAAA
AAAGAATGTGTTTATCATTGGAGCTACCAACAGGCCTGACATCATTGATCCTGCTATCCTAAGACCTGGC
GCTCTAGATCAGCTCATTTATATCCCACTTCCTGATGAGAAGTCCCGTGTTGCCATCCTAAAAGCCAATC
TGCGAAAGTCCCCAGTTGCCAAGGATGTGGATTTGGAGTTCCTGGCTAAGATGACTAATGGCTTTTCTGG
AGCTGATTTGACAGAAATTTGCCAACGGGCTTGTAAACTGGCCATTCGTGAATCTATTGAGAGTGAGATT
AGGCGAGAACGAGAGAGGCAGACAAATCCATCGGCTATGGAGGTAGAAGAAGACGATCCAGTGCCTGAAC
TCNAAAAATTTTTTAAGAACGANNNTGTGNTTTTGCCCAAANTTNTGNCNAANAANAATGACATTCGGAA
GTA
