[The description below was written by a language model from this plasmid's Addgene catalogue record.]
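Description:
pBD-0030 is a bacterial expression plasmid built on the pET-28a backbone (about 5.4 kb) carrying a roughly 2.4 kb insert encoding mouse VCP, also known as p97, with an R638A point mutation. The coding sequence was placed between the NdeI and BamHI sites of the vector, which puts it in frame with the backbone-encoded N-terminal His6 tag; the record does not say whether either restriction site survived cloning. The plasmid is selected with kanamycin, is maintained in a standard cloning strain (DH5alpha), and is listed as high copy.

No feature table accompanies the entry, so the regulatory elements are not itemised. However, pET-28a vectors generally drive expression from a T7 promoter under lac operator control, which is consistent with the T7 primer being listed for sequencing from the 5′ end. Protein production in this system normally requires a host that supplies T7 RNA polymerase, and the His6 tag allows the recombinant protein to be purified by immobilised metal affinity chromatography.

VCP/p97 is a hexameric AAA+ ATPase involved in extracting ubiquitinated substrates during endoplasmic reticulum-associated degradation (ERAD). The associated publication examines how residues lining the central pore of p97 contribute to the activity required for ERAD. The R638A substitution therefore appears to be one of a set of mutants made to test the role of individual residues, with this construct serving to produce the mutant protein for biochemical or structural study. The record also notes that part of the plasmid derives from an earlier construct made in another laboratory.
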