Addgene plasmid #12368: pBD-0030
Depositing lab: Axel Brunger. Depositing organization: Stanford University. Publication: Central pore residues mediate the p97/VCP activity required for ERAD. DeLaBarre B, Christianson JC, Kopito RR, Brunger AT. Mol Cell. 2006 May 19. 22(4):451-62. 10.1016/j.molcel.2006.03.036 PubMed 16713576.
Backbone
  Vector backbone: pET-28a
  Backbone size w/o insert (bp): 5400
  Vector type: Bacterial Expression
Growth in bacteria
  Bacterial resistance: Kanamycin, 50 μg/mL
  Growth temperature: 37°C
  Growth strain: DH5alpha
  Copy number: High Copy
Gene/Insert
  Gene/Insert name: VCP R638A (alt name: p97)
  Species: M. musculus (mouse)
  Insert size (bp): 2400
  Mutation: R638A
  Entrez Gene: Vcp
  Tag / fusion protein: His6 (N terminal on backbone)
  Cloning method: Restriction Enzyme; 5′ cloning site NdeI (unknown if destroyed); 3′ cloning site BamH1 (unknown if destroyed)
  Sequencing primers: 5′ T7
Resource information
  A portion of this plasmid was derived from a plasmid made by: Graham Warren at Yale, circa 2000
Terms and licenses: Academic/Nonprofit Terms; Industry Terms: Not Available to Industry
How to cite: pBD-0030 was a gift from Axel Brunger (Addgene plasmid # 12368 ; http://n2t.net/addgene:12368 ; RRID:Addgene_12368)
